Addgene plasmid #46604: AB.pCCL.sin.cPPT.U6.miR-299-Decoy.hPGK.GFP.WPRE
Depositing lab: Brian Brown. Depositing organization: Icahn School of Medicine at Mount Sinai. Publication: High-throughput assessment of microRNA activity and function using microRNA sensor and decoy libraries. Mullokandov G, Baccarini A, Ruzo A, Jayaprakash AD, Tung N, Israelow B, Evans MJ, Sachidanandam R, Brown BD. Nat Methods. 2012 Jul 1;9(8):840-6. doi: 10.1038/nmeth.2078. PubMed 22751203.
Backbone
  Vector backbone: AB.pCCLsin.PPT.U6.hPGK.GFP.wpre
  Backbone size w/o insert (bp): 8233
  Vector type: Lentiviral
  Selectable markers: eGFP
Growth in bacteria
  Bacterial resistance: Ampicillin, 100 μg/mL
  Growth temperature: 37°C
  Growth strain: Stbl3
  Copy number: High Copy
Gene/Insert
  Gene/Insert name: miR-299 Decoy (alt name: 8195)
  Species: M. musculus (mouse)
  Insert size (bp): 81
  Promoter: hU6
  Cloning method: Restriction Enzyme; 5′ cloning site BsmBI (destroyed during cloning); 3′ cloning site BsmBI (destroyed during cloning)
  Sequencing primers: 5′ CATAATAGCAACAGACATAC; 3′ pBluescriptSK_primer
Terms and licenses: Academic/Nonprofit Terms; Industry Terms: Not Available to Industry
Depositor comments: Depositor Website: http://www.mountsinai.org/profiles/brian-d-brown/ Please cite Mullokandov, Baccarini, Ruzo et al. Nature Methods 2013.
How to cite: AB.pCCL.sin.cPPT.U6.miR-299-Decoy.hPGK.GFP.WPRE was a gift from Brian Brown (Addgene plasmid # 46604 ; http://n2t.net/addgene:46604 ; RRID:Addgene_46604)
