[The description below was written by a language model from this plasmid's Addgene catalogue record.]
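Description:
AB.pCCL.sin.cPPT.U6.miR-299-Decoy.hPGK.GFP.WPRE is a lentiviral transfer plasmid built on the self-inactivating pCCL backbone (about 8.2 kb without insert). It is designed to deliver a microRNA decoy into mammalian cells. In bacteria it is maintained as a high-copy plasmid under ampicillin selection. The record lists a recombination-deficient strain for propagation, as is usual for vectors carrying lentiviral repeats. No feature table accompanies the record, so the element layout described here is inferred from the construct name and the catalogue fields.

The payload is an 81 bp insert, the miR-299 decoy, annotated as mouse. It was cloned between BsmBI sites that were destroyed in the process, and it sits downstream of the human U6 promoter. U6 is an RNA polymerase III promoter suited to strong expression of short non-coding RNAs. A decoy transcript of this type carries target sites complementary to the named microRNA. The sites sequester the microRNA and so reduce its activity on endogenous targets, although the record does not give the number or design of the sites.

A second, independent cassette uses the human PGK promoter to drive GFP (eGFP), which is the only marker for identifying or sorting transduced cells because no drug resistance gene for mammalian cells is listed. The central polypurine tract (cPPT) improves transduction efficiency, and the WPRE enhances transgene expression post-transcriptionally. The "sin" design refers to the 3′ LTR deletion that inactivates viral promoter activity after integration. The plasmem belongs to a sensor and decoy library made for high-throughput assessment of microRNA activity and function, and serves for stable miR-299 loss-of-function studies.
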