>Addgene plasmid #46604 | AB.pCCL.sin.cPPT.U6.miR-299-Decoy.hPGK.GFP.WPRE | depositor partial sequence | sequence record 65911 | miR-299 Decoy
CATCAACAAGCGGTTTACGCTCCCACATACAAGTATTCTGGTCACAGAATACAACAAGCGGTTTACGCTC
CCACATACAAG
