>Addgene plasmid #46604 | AB.pCCL.sin.cPPT.U6.miR-299-Decoy.hPGK.GFP.WPRE | depositor partial sequence | sequence record 65912 | empty backbone
AATGCTTCAATAATATTGAAAAAGGAAGAGTATGAGTATTCAACATTTCCGTGTCGCCCTTATTCCCTTT
TTTGCGGCATTTTGCCTTCCTGTTTTTGCTCACCCAGAAACGCTGGTGAAAGTAAAAGATGCTGAAGATC
AGTTGGGTGCACGAGTGGGTTACATCGAACTGGATCTCAACAGCGGTAAGATCCTTGAGAGTTTTCGCCC
CGAAGAACGTTTTCCAATGATGAGCACTTTTAAAGTTCTGCTATGTGGCGCGGTATTATCCCGTATTGAC
GCCGGGCAAGAGCAACTCGGTCGCCGCATACACTATTCTCAGAATGACTTGGTTGAGTACTCACCAGTCA
CAGAAAAGCATCTTACGGATGGCATGACAGTAAGAGAATTATGCAGTGCTGCCATAACCATGAGTGATAA
CACTGCGGCCAACTTACTTCTGACAACGATCGGAGGACCGAAGGAGCTAACCGCTTTTTTGCACAACATG
GGGGATCATGTAACTCGCCTTGATCGTTGGGAACCGGAGCTGAATGAAGCCATACCAAACGACGAGCGTG
ACACCACGATGCCTGTAGCAATGGCAACAACGTTGCGCAAACTATTAACTGGCGAACTACTTACTCTAGC
TTCCCGGCAACAATTAATAGACTGGATGGAGGCGGATAAAGTTGCAGGACCACTTCTGCGCTCGGCCCTT
CCGGCTGGCTGGTTTATTGCTGATAAATCTGGAGCCGGTGAGCGTGGGTCTCGCGGTATCATTGCAGCAC
TGGGGCCAGATGGTAAGCCCTCCCGTATCGTAGTTATCTACACGACGGGGAGTCAGGCAACTATGGATGA
ACGAAATAGACAGATCGCTGAGATAGGTGCCTCACTGATTAAGCATTGGTAACTGTCAGACCAAGTTTAC
TCATATATACTTTAGATTGATTTAAAACTTCATTTTTAATTTAAAAGGATCTAGGTGAAGATCCTTTTTG
ATAATCTCATGACCAAAATCCCTTAACGTGAGTTTTCGTTCCACTGAGCGTCAGACCCCGTAGAAAAGAT
CAAAGGATCTTCTTGAGATCCTTTTTTTCTGCGCGTAATCTGCTGCTTGCAAACAAAAAAACCACCGCTA
CCAGCGGTGGTTTGTTTGCCGGATCAAGAGCTACCAACTCTTTTTCCGAAGGTAACTGGCTTCAGCAGAG
CGCAGATACCAAATACTGTCCTTCTAGTGTAGCCGTAGTTAGGCCACCACTTCAAGAACTCTGTAGCACC
GCCTACATACCTCGCTCTGCTAATCCTGTTACCAGTGGCTGCTGCCAGTGGCGATAAGTCGTGTCTTACC
GGGTTGGACTCAAGACGATAGTTACCGGATAAGGCGCAGCGGTCGGGCTGAACGGGGGGTTCGTGCACAC
AGCCCAGCTTGGAGCGAACGACCTACACCGAACTGAGATACCTACAGCGTGAGCTATGAGAAAGCGCCAC
GCTTCCCGAAGGGAGAAAGGCGGACAGGTATCCGGTAAGCGGCAGGGTCGGAACAGGAGAGCGCACGAGG
GAGCTTCCAGGGGGAAACGCCTGGTATCTTTATAGTCCTGTCGGGTTTCGCCACCTCTGACTTGAGCGTC
GATTTTTGTGATGCTCGTCAGGGGGGCGGAGCCTATGGAAAAACGCCAGCAACGCGGCCTTTTTACGGTT
CCTGGCCTTTTGCTGGCCTTTTGCTCACATGTTCTTTCCTGCGTTATCCCCTGATTCTGTGGATAACCGT
ATTACCGCCTTTGAGTGAGCTGATACCGCTCGCCGCAGCCGAACGACCGAGCGCAGCGAGTCAGTGAGCG
AGGAAGCGGAAGAGCGCCCAATACGCAAACCGCCTCTCCCCGCGCGTTGGCCGATTCATTAATGCAGCTG
GCACGACAGGTTTCCCGACTGGAAAGCGGGCAGTGAGCGCAACGCAATTAATGTGAGTTAGCTCACTCAT
TAGGCACCCCAGGCTTTACACTTTATGCTTCCGGCTCGTATGTTGTGTGGAATTGTGAGCGGATAACAAT
TTCACACAGGAAACAGCTATGACCATGATTACGCCAAGCGCGCAATTAACCCTCACTAAAGGGAACAAAA
GCTGGAGCTGCAAGCTTGGCCATTGCATACGTTGTATCCATATCATAATATGTACATTTATATTGGCTCA
TGTCCAACATTACCGCCATGTTGACATTGATTATTGACTAGTTATTAATAGTAATCAATTACGGGGTCAT
TAGTTCATAGCCCATATATGGAGTTCCGCGTTACATAACTTACGGTAAATGGCCCGCCTGGCTGACCGCC
CAACGACCCCCGCCCATTGACGTCAATAATGACGTATGTTCCCATAGTAACGCCAATAGGGACTTTCCAT
TGACGTCAATGGGTGGAGTATTTACGGTAAACTGCCCACTTGGCAGTACATCAAGTGTATCATATGCCAA
GTACGCCCCCTATTGACGTCAATGACGGTAAATGGCCCGCCTGGCATTATGCCCAGTACATGACCTTATG
GGACTTTCCTACTTGGCAGTACATCTACGTATTAGTCATCGCTATTACCATGGTGATGCGGTTTTGGCAG
TACATCAATGGGCGTGGATAGCGGTTTGACTCACGGGGATTTCCAAGTCTCCACCCCATTGACGTCAATG
GGAGTTTGTTTTGGCACCAAAATCAACGGGACTTTCCAAAATGTCGTAACAACTCCGCCCCATTGACGCA
AATGGGCGGTAGGCGTGTACGGTGGGAGGTCTATATAAGCAGAGCTCGTTTAGTGAACCGGGGTCTCTCT
GGTTAGACCAGATCTGAGCCTGGGAGCTCTCTGGCTAACTAGGGAACCCACTGCTTAAGCCTCAATAAAG
CTTGCCTTGAGTGCTTCAAGTAGTGTGTGCCCGTCTGTTGTGTGACTCTGGTAACTAGAGATCCCTCAGA
CCCTTTTAGTCAGTGTGGAAAATCTCTAGCAGTGGCGCCCGAACAGGGACCTGAAAGCGAAAGGGAAACC
AGAGCTCTCTCGACGCAGGACTCGGCTTGCTGAAGCGCGCACGGCAAGAGGCGAGGGGCGGCGACTGGTG
AGTACGCCAAAAATTTTGACTAGCGGAGGCTAGAAGGAGAGAGATGGGTGCGAGAGCGTCAGTATTAAGC
GGGGGAGAATTAGATCGCGATGGGAAAAAATTCGGTTAAGGCCAGGGGGAAAGAAAAAATATAAATTAAA
ACATATAGTATGGGCAAGCAGGGAGCTAGAACGATTCGCAGTTAATCCTGGCCTGTTAGAAACATCAGAA
GGCTGTAGACAAATACTGGGACAGCTACAACCATCCCTTCAGACAGGATCAGAAGAACTTAGATCATTAT
ATAATACAGTAGCAACCCTCTATTGTGTGCATCAAAGGATAGAGATAAAAGACACCAAGGAAGCTTTAGA
CAAGATAGAGGAAGAGCAAAACAAAAGTAAGACCACCGCACAGCAAGCGGCCGCTGATCTTCAGACCTGG
AGGAGGAGATATGAGGGACAATTGGAGAAGTGAATTATATAAATATAAAGTAGTAAAAATTGAACCATTA
GGAGTAGCACCCACCAAGGCAAAGAGAAGAGTGGTGCAGAGAGAAAAAAGAGCAGTGGGAATAGGAGCTT
TGTTCCTTGGGTTCTTGGGAGCAGCAGGAAGCACTATGGGCGCAGCCTCAATGACGCTGACGGTACAGGC
CAGACAATTATTGTCTGGTATAGTGCAGCAGCAGAACAATTTGCTGAGGGCTATTGAGGCGCAACAGCAT
CTGTTGCAACTCACAGTCTGGGGCATCAAGCAGCTCCAGGCAAGAATCCTGGCTGTGGAAAGATACCTAA
AGGATCAACAGCTCCTGGGGATTTGGGGTTGCTCTGGAAAACTCATTTGCACCACTGCTGTGCCTTGGAA
TGCTAGTTGGAGTAATAAATCTCTGGAACAGATTTGGAATCACACGACCTGGATGGAGTGGGACAGAGAA
ATTAACAATTACACAAGCTTAATACACTCCTTAATTGAAGAATCGCAAAACCAGCAAGAAAAGAATGAAC
AAGAATTATTGGAATTAGATAAATGGGCAAGTTTGTGGAATTGGTTTAACATAACAAATTGGCTGTGGTA
TATAAAATTATTCATAATGATAGTAGGAGGCTTGGTAGGTTTAAGAATAGTTTTTGCTGTACTTTCTATA
GTGAATAGAGTTAGGCAGGGATATTCACCATTATCGTTTCAGACCCACCTCCCAACCCCGAGGGGACCCG
ACAGGCCCGAAGGAATAGAAGAAGAAGGTGGAGAGAGAGACAGAGACAGATCCATTCGATTAGTGAACGG
ATCTCGACGGTATCGGTTAACTTTTAAAAGAAAAGGGGGGATTGGGGGGTACAGTGCAGGGGAAAGAATA
GTAGACATAATAGCAACAGACATACAAACTAAAGAATTACAAAAACAAATTACAAAAATTCAAAATTTTA
TCGATCACGAGACTAGCCTCGAGAAGCTTGATATCGAATTCAAAAAAGACGGCGCTAGGATCATCGAGAC
GGTACCGTCTCCGATGATCCTAGCGCCGTCAAACAAGGCTTTTCTCCAAGGGATATTTATAGTCTCAAAA
CACACAATTACTTTACAGTTAGGGTGAGTTTCCTTTTGTGCTGTTTTTTAAAATAATAATTTAGTATTTG
TATCTCTTATAGAAATCCAAGCCTATCATGTAAAATGTAGCTAGTATTAAAAAGAACAGATTATCTGTCT
TTTATCGCACATTAAGCCTCTATAGTTACTAGGAAATATTATATGCAAATTAACCGGGGCAGGGGAGTAG
CCGAGCTTCTCCCACAAGTCTGTGCGAGGGGGCCGGCGCGGGCCTAGAGATGGCGGCGTCGGATGGATCC
ACTAGTTCTAGAGCGGCCATCGAATTCCCACGGGGTTGGGGTTGCGCCTTTTCCAAGGCAGCCCTGGGTT
TGCGCAGGGACGCGGCTGCTCTGGGCGTGGTTCCGGGAAACGCAGCGGCGCCGACCCTGGGTCTCGCACA
TTCTTCACGTCCGTTCGCAGCGTCACCCGGATCTTCGCCGCTACCCTTGTGGGCCCCCCGGCGACGCTTC
CTGCTCCGCCCCTAAGTCGGGAAGGTTCCTTGCGGTTCGCGGCGTGCCGGACGTGACAAACGGAAGCCGC
ACGACTCACTAGTACCCTCGCAGACGGACAGCGCCAGGGAGCAATGGCAGCGCGCCGACCGCGATGGGCT
GTGGCCAATAGCGGCTGCTCAGCGGGGCGCGCCGAGAGCAGCGGCCGGGAAGGGGCGGTGCGGGAGGCGG
GGTGTGGGGCGGTAGTGTGGGCCCTGTTCCTGCCCGCGCGGTGTTCCGCATTCTGCAAGCCTCCGGAGCG
CACGTCGGCAGTCGGCTCCCTCGTTGACCGAATCACCGACCTCTCTCCCCAGGGGGATCCACCGGTCGCC
ACCATGGTGAGCAAGGGCGAGGAGCTGTTCACCGGGGTGGTGCCCATCCTGGTCGAGCTGGACGGCGACG
TAAACGGCCACAAGTTCAGCGTGTCCGGCGAGGGCGAGGGCGATGCCACCTACGGCAAGCTGACCCTGAA
GTTCATCTGCACCACCGGCAAGCTGCCCGTGCCCTGGCCCACCCTCGTGACCACCCTGACCTACGGCGTG
CAGTGCTTCAGCCGCTACCCCGACCACATGAAGCAGCACGACTTCTTCAAGTCCGCCATGCCCGAAGGCT
ACGTCCAGGAGCGCACCATCTTCTTCAAGGACGACGGCAACTACAAGACCCGCGCCGAGGTGAAGTTCGA
GGGCGACACCCTGGTGAACCGCATCGAGCTGAAGGGCATCGACTTCAAGGAGGACGGCAACATCCTGGGG
CACAAGCTGGAGTACAACTACAACAGCCACAACGTCTATATCATGGCCGACAAGCAGAAGAACGGCATCA
AGGTGAACTTCAAGATCCGCCACAACATCGAGGACGGCAGCGTGCAGCTCGCCGACCACTACCAGCAGAA
CACCCCCATCGGCGACGGCCCCGTGCTGCTGCCCGACAACCACTACCTGAGCACCCAGTCCGCCCTGAGC
AAAGACCCCAACGAGAAGCGCGATCACATGGTCCTGCTGGAGTTCGTGACCGCCGCCGGGATCACTCTCG
GCATGGACGAGCTGTACAAGTAAAGCGGCCGCGTCGACAATCAACCTCTGGATTACAAAATTTGTGAAAG
ATTGACTGGTATTCTTAACTATGTTGCTCCTTTTACGCTATGTGGATACGCTGCTTTAATGCCTTTGTAT
CATGCTATTGCTTCCCGTATGGCTTTCATTTTCTCCTCCTTGTATAAATCCTGGTTGCTGTCTCTTTATG
AGGAGTTGTGGCCCGTTGTCAGGCAACGTGGCGTGGTGTGCACTGTGTTTGCTGACGCAACCCCCACTGG
TTGGGGCATTGCCACCACCTGTCAGCTCCTTTCCGGGACTTTCGCTTTCCCCCTCCCTATTGCCACGGCG
GAACTCATCGCCGCCTGCCTTGCCCGCTGCTGGACAGGGGCTCGGCTGTTGGGCACTGACAATTCCGTGG
TGTTGTCGGGGAAGCTGACGTCCTTTCCATGGCTGCTCGCCTGTGTTGCCACCTGGATTCTGCGCGGGAC
GTCCTTCTGCTACGTCCCTTCGGCCCTCAATCCAGCGGACCTTCCTTCCCGCGGCCTGCTGCCGGCTCTG
CGGCCTCTTCCGCGTCTTCGCCTTCGCCCTCAGACGAGTCGGATCTCCCTTTGGGCCGCCTCCCCGCCTG
GAATTCGAGCTCGGTACCTTTAAGACCAATGACTTACAAGGCAGCTGTAGATCTTAGCCACTTTTTAAAA
GAAAAGGGGGGACTGGAAGGGCTAATTCACTCCCAACGAAGACAAGATCTGCTTTTTGCTTGTACTGGGT
CTCTCTGGTTAGACCAGATCTGAGCCTGGGAGCTCTCTGGCTAACTAGGGAACCCACTGCTTAAGCCTCA
ATAAAGCTTGCCTTGAGTGCTTCAAGTAGTGTGTGCCCGTCTGTTGTGTGACTCTGGTAACTAGAGATCC
CTCAGACCCTTTTAGTCAGTGTGGAAAATCTCTAGCAGTAGTAGTTCATGTCATCTTATTATTCAGTATT
TATAACTTGCAAAGAAATGAATATCAGAGAGTGAGAGGAACTTGTTTATTGCAGCTTATAATGGTTACAA
ATAAAGCAATAGCATCACAAATTTCACAAATAAAGCATTTTTTTCACTGCATTCTAGTTGTGGTTTGTCC
AAACTCATCAATGTATCTTATCATGTCTGGCTCTAGCTATCCCGCCCCTAACTCCGCCCAGTTCCGCCCA
TTCTCCGCCCCATGGCTGACTAATTTTTTTTATTTATGCAGAGGCCGAGGCCGCCTCGGCCTCTGAGCTA
TTCCAGAAGTAGTGAGGAGGCTTTTTTGGAGGCCTAGGCTTTTGCGTCGAGACGTACCCAATTCGCCCTA
TAGTGAGTCGTATTACGCGCGCTCACTGGCCGTCGTTTTACAACGTCGTGACTGGGAAAACCCTGGCGTT
ACCCAACTTAATCGCCTTGCAGCACATCCCCCTTTCGCCAGCTGGCGTAATAGCGAAGAGGCCCGCACCG
ATCGCCCTTCCCAACAGTTGCGCAGCCTGAATGGCGAATGGCGCG
[124 nt withheld, positions 7676-7799]
C
[91 nt withheld, positions 7801-7891]
A
[49 nt withheld, positions 7893-7941]
CCTTTGACGTTGGAGTCCACGTTCTTT
[37 nt withheld, positions 7969-8005]
ACCCTATCTCGGTCTATTCTTTTGATTTATAAGGGATTTTGCCGATTTCGGCCTATTGGTTAAAAAATGA
GCTGATTTAACAAAAATTTAACGCGAATTTTAACAAAATATTAACGTTTACAATTTCC
