>Addgene plasmid #46604 | AB.pCCL.sin.cPPT.U6.miR-299-Decoy.hPGK.GFP.WPRE | addgene partial sequence | sequence record 67047 | pBluescript-SK 5'-tctagaactagtggatc-3'
CCGCGCCGGCCCCCTCGCACAGACTTGTGGGAGAAGCTCGGCTACTCCCCTGCCCCGGTTAATTTGCATA
TAATATTTCCTAGTAACTATAGAGGCTTAATGTGCGATAAAAGACAGATAATCTGTTCTTTTTAATACTA
GCTACATTTTACATGATAGGCTTGGATTTCTATAAGAGATACAAATACTAAATTATTATTTTAAAAAACA
GCACAAAAGGAAACTCACCCTAACTGTAAAGTAATTGTGTGTTTTGAGACTATAAATATCCCTTGGAGAA
AAGCCTTGTTTGACGGCGCTAGGATCATCAACAAGCGGTTTACGCTCCCACATACAAGTATTCTGGTCAC
AGAATACAACAAGCGGTTTACGCTCCCACATACAAGATGATCCTAGCGCCGTCTTTTTTGAATTCGATAT
CAAGCTTCTCGAGGCTAGTCTCGTGATCGATAAAATTTTGAATTTTTGTAATTTGTTTTTGTAATTCTTT
AGTTTGTATGTCTGTTGCTATTATGTCTAC
